Addgene plasmid #42351: DDX2AA
Purpose: Bacterial expression for structure determination; may not be full ORF
Depositing lab: Nicola Burgess-Brown. Depositing organization: University of Oxford.
Backbone
  Vector backbone: pNIC28-Bsa4
  Backbone manufacturer: SGC
  Vector type: Bacterial Expression
Growth in bacteria
  Bacterial resistance: Kanamycin, 50 μg/mL
  Growth temperature: 37°C
  Growth strain: Mach1 ;
  Copy number: High Copy
Gene/Insert
  Gene/Insert name: DDX2AA (alt names: EIF4A1; gi|16307020; PDB:2G9N)
  Species: H. sapiens (human)
  Insert size (bp): 757
  Mutation: See Comments
  GenBank ID: EIF4A1 gi|16307020
  Entrez Gene: EIF4A1 (a.k.a. DDX2A, EIF-4A, EIF4A, eIF-4A-I, eIF4A-I)
  Tag / fusion protein: His6-TEV (N terminal on insert)
  Cloning method: Ligation Independent Cloning
  Sequencing primers: 5′ T7; 3′ T7-term
Terms and licenses: Academic/Nonprofit Terms; Industry Terms: Not Available to Industry
Depositor comments: http://www.thesgc.org/structures/2G9N/ Use BL21(DE3)-R3-pRARE2 strain for expression.
How to cite: DDX2AA was a gift from Nicola Burgess-Brown (Addgene plasmid # 42351 ; http://n2t.net/addgene:42351 ; RRID:Addgene_42351)
