[The description below was written by a language model from this plasmid's Addgene catalogue record.]
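Description:
DDX2AA is a bacterial expression plasmid built on the pNIC28-Bsa4 backbone from the Structural Genomics Consortium, made to produce a fragment of human EIF4A1 (also known as DDX2A or eIF4A-I) for structure determination. It is recorded as a high-copy plasmid selected with kanamycin. The record does not list the origin of replication or the promoter. However, the T7 and T7-terminator sequencing primers and the depositor's recommendation of a DE3-type expression strain indicate that the insert sits in a T7 polymerase-driven expression cassette. That recommended strain also carries a rare-codon tRNA supplement plasmid.

The insert is about 757 bp of human EIF4A1 coding sequence, introduced by ligation-independent cloning. At this length it is too short to encode the whole protein, and the record itself cautions that it may not be the full open reading frame, so it is best regarded as a domain-level construct chosen for crystallography. EIF4A1 is a DEAD-box RNA helicase that acts in translation initiation. The protein is fused at its N terminus to a hexahistidine tag followed by a TEV protease recognition site. This allows capture by immobilised metal affinity chromatography and then removal of the tag by TEV cleavage to leave near-native protein. The mutation field only points to the depositor comments, which do not specify any sequence changes and instead link the construct to a deposited crystal structure. The plasmid is typically used for recombinant overexpression and purification of this EIF4A1 fragment for structural or biochemical studies. No annotated feature table was supplied, so the backbone elements cannot be detailed further.
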