>Addgene plasmid #42351 | DDX2AA | depositor partial sequence | sequence record 57184 | DDX2AA sequence 757 bps
CATATGCACCATCATCATCATCATTCTTCTGGTGTAGATCTGGGTACCGAGAACCTGTACTTCCAATCCA
TGGAAGGCGTCATCGAGAGTAACTGGAATGAGATTGTTGACAGCTTTGATGACATGAACCTCTCGGAGTC
CCTTCTCCGTGGCATCTACGCCTATGGTTTTGAGAAGCCCTCTGCCATCCAGCAGCGAGCCATTCTACCT
TGTATCAAGGGTTATGATGTGATTGCTCAAGCCCAATCTGGGACTGGGAAAACGGCCACATTTGCCATAT
CAATTCTGCAGCAGATTGAATTAGATCTAAAAGCCACCCAGGCCTTGGTCCTAGCACCCACTCGAGAATT
GGCTCAGCAGATACAGAAGGTGGTCATGGCACTAGGAGACTACATGGGCGCCTCCTGTCACGCCTGTATC
GGGGGCACCAACGTGCGTGCTGAGGTGCAGAAACTGCAGATGGAAGCTCCCCACATCATCGTGGGTACCC
CTGGCCGTGTGTTTGATATGCTTAACCGGAGATACCTGTCCCCCAAATACATCAAGATGTTTGTACTGGA
TGAAGCTGACGAAATGTTAAGCCGTGGATTCAAGGACCAGATCTATGACATATTCCAAAAGCTCAACAGC
AACACCCAGGTAGTTTTGCTGTCAGCCACAATGCCTTCTGATGTGCTTGAGGTGACCAAGAAGTTCATGA
GGGACCCCATTCGGATTCTTGTCAAGAAGTGACAGTAAAGGTGGATACGGATCCGAA
