>Addgene plasmid #42351 | DDX2AA | addgene partial sequence | sequence record 59293 | T7 5'-TAATACGACTCACTATAGGG-3'
ATTCCCTCTAGAAATAATTTTGTTTAACTTTAAGAAGGAGATATACATATGCACCATCATCATCATCATT
CTTCTGGTGTAGATCTGGGTACCGAGAACCTGTACTTCCAATCCATGGAAGGCGTCATCGAGAGTAACTG
GAATGAGATTGTTGACAGCTTTGATGACATGAACCTCTCGGAGTCCCTTCTCCGTGGCATCTACGCCTAT
GGTTTTGAGAAGCCCTCTGCCATCCAGCAGCGAGCCATTCTACCTTGTATCAAGGGTTATGATGTGATTG
CTCAAGCCCAATCTGGGACTGGGAAAACGGCCACATTTGCCATATCAATTCTGCAGCAGATTGAATTAGA
TCTAAAAGCCACCCAGGCCTTGGTCCTAGCACCCACTCGAGAATTGGCTCAGCAGATACAGAAGGTGGTC
ATGGCACTAGGAGACTACATGGGCGCCTCCTGTCACGCCTGTATCGGGGGCACCAACGTGCGTGCTGAGG
TGCAGAAACTGCAGATGGAAGCTCCCCACATCATCGTGGGTACCCCTGGCCGTGTGTTTGATATGCTTAA
CCGGAGATACCTGTCCCCCAAATACATCAAGATGTTTGTACTGGATGAAGCTGACGAAATGTTAAGCCGT
GGATTCAAGGACCAGATCTATGACATATTCCAAAAGCTCAACAGCAACACCCAGGTAGTTTTGCTGTCAG
CCACAATGCCTTCTGATGTGCTTGAGGTGACCAAGAAGTTCATGAGGGACCCCATTCGGATTCTTGTCAA
GAAGTGACAGTAAAGGTGGATACGGATCCGAATTCGAGCTCCGTCGACAAGCTTGCGGCCGCACTCGAGC
ACCACCACCACCACCACTGAGATCCGGCTGCTAACAAAGCCCGAAAGGAAGCTGAGTTGGCTGCTGCCAC
CGCTGAGCAATAACTAGCATAACCCTGGGGGCCTCTAAACGGGTCTTGAGGGTTTTTTGCTGAAAGGAGG
ACTATATCCGGATTGG
